>Addgene plasmid #144382 | TFORF2091 | addgene full sequence | sequence record 430127 | Addgene NGS Result
TTAATGTAGTCTTATGCAATACTCTTGTAGTCTTGCAACATGGTAACGATGAGTTAGCAACATGCCTTAC
AAGGAGAGAAAAAGCACCGTGCATGCCGATTGGTGGAAGTAAGGTGGTACGATCGTGCCTTATTAGGAAG
GCAACAGACGGGTCTGACATGGATTGGACGAACCACTGAATTGCCGCATTGCAGAGATATTGTATTTAAG
TGCCTAGCTCGATACATAAACGGGTCTCTCTGGTTAGACCAGATCTGAGCCTGGGAGCTCTCTGGCTAAC
TAGGGAACCCACTGCTTAAGCCTCAATAAAGCTTGCCTTGAGTGCTTCAAGTAGTGTGTGCCCGTCTGTT
GTGTGACTCTGGTAACTAGAGATCCCTCAGACCCTTTTAGTCAGTGTGGAAAATCTCTAGCAGTGGCGCC
CGAACAGGGACTTGAAAGCGAAAGGGAAACCAGAGGAGCTCTCTCGACGCAGGACTCGGCTTGCTGAAGC
GCGCACGGCAAGAGGCGAGGGGCGGCGACTGGTGAGTACGCCAAAAATTTTGACTAGCGGAGGCTAGAAG
GAGAGAGATGGGTGCGAGAGCGTCAGTATTAAGCGGGGGAGAATTAGATCGCGATGGGAAAAAATTCGGT
TAAGGCCAGGGGGAAAGAAAAAATATAAATTAAAACATATAGTATGGGCAAGCAGGGAGCTAGAACGATT
CGCAGTTAATCCTGGCCTGTTAGAAACATCAGAAGGCTGTAGACAAATACTGGGACAGCTACAACCATCC
CTTCAGACAGGATCAGAAGAACTTAGATCATTATATAATACAGTAGCAACCCTCTATTGTGTGCATCAAA
GGATAGAGATAAAAGACACCAAGGAAGCTTTAGACAAGATAGAGGAAGAGCAAAACAAAAGTAAGACCAC
CGCACAGCAAGCGGCCGCTGATCTTCAGACCTGGAGGAGGAGATATGAGGGACAATTGGAGAAGTGAATT
ATATAAATATAAAGTAGTAAAAATTGAACCATTAGGAGTAGCACCCACCAAGGCAAAGAGAAGAGTGGTG
CAGAGAGAAAAAAGAGCAGTGGGAATAGGAGCTTTGTTCCTTGGGTTCTTGGGAGCAGCAGGAAGCACTA
TGGGCGCAGCGTCAATGACGCTGACGGTACAGGCCAGACAATTATTGTCTGGTATAGTGCAGCAGCAGAA
CAATTTGCTGAGGGCTATTGAGGCGCAACAGCATCTGTTGCAACTCACAGTCTGGGGCATCAAGCAGCTC
CAGGCAAGAATCCTGGCTGTGGAAAGATACCTAAAGGATCAACAGCTCCTGGGGATTTGGGGTTGCTCTG
GAAAACTCATTTGCACCACTGCTGTGCCTTGGAATGCTAGTTGGAGTAATAAATCTCTGGAACAGATTTG
GAATCACACGACCTGGATGGAGTGGGACAGAGAAATTAACAATTACACAAGCTTAATACACTCCTTAATT
GAAGAATCGCAAAACCAGCAAGAAAAGAATGAACAAGAATTATTGGAATTAGATAAATGGGCAAGTTTGT
GGAATTGGTTTAACATAACAAATTGGCTGTGGTATATAAAATTATTCATAATGATAGTAGGAGGCTTGGT
AGGTTTAAGAATAGTTTTTGCTGTACTTTCTATAGTGAATAGAGTTAGGCAGGGATATTCACCATTATCG
TTTCAGACCCACCTCCCAACCCCGAGGGGACCCATGCATTGCATCTCAATTAGTCAGCAACCAGGTGTGG
AAAGTCCCCAGGCTCCCCAGCAGGCAGAAGTATGCAAAGCATGCGTCTCAATTAGTCAGCAACCATAGTC
CCGCCCCTAACTCCGCCCATCCCGCCCCTAACTCCGCCCAGTTCCGCCCATTCTCCGCCCCATGGCTGAC
TAATTTTTTTTATTTATGCAGAGGCCGAGGCCGCCTCGGCCTCTGAGCTATTCCAGAAGTAGTGAGGAGG
CTTTTTTGGAGGCCTAGGCTTTTGCAAAAAGCTTTCTAGAGGTACCACCGGAGCTTACCATGACCGAGTA
CAAGCCCACGGTGCGCCTCGCCACCCGCGACGACGTCCCCAGGGCCGTACGCACCCTCGCCGCCGCGTTC
GCCGACTACCCCGCCACGCGCCACACCGTCGATCCGGACCGCCACATCGAGCGGGTCACCGAGCTGCAAG
AACTCTTCCTCACGCGCGTCGGGCTCGACATCGGCAAGGTGTGGGTCGCGGACGACGGCGCCGCCGTGGC
GGTCTGGACCACGCCGGAGAGCGTCGAAGCGGGGGCGGTGTTCGCCGAGATCGGCCCGCGCATGGCCGAG
TTGAGCGGTTCCCGGCTGGCCGCGCAGCAACAGATGGAAGGCCTCCTGGCGCCGCACCGGCCCAAGGAGC
CCGCGTGGTTCCTGGCCACCGTCGGCGTCTCGCCCGACCACCAGGGCAAGGGTCTGGGCAGCGCCGTCGT
GCTCCCCGGAGTGGAGGCGGCCGAGCGCGCCGGGGTGCCCGCCTTCCTGGAGACCTCCGCGCCCCGCAAC
CTCCCCTTCTACGAGCGGCTCGGCTTCACCGTCACCGCCGACGTCGAGGTGCCCGAAGGACCGCGCACCT
GGTGCATGACCCGCAAGCCCGGTGCCAGTTAACGAATTCTAGATCTTGAGACAAATGGCAGTATTCATCC
ACAATTTTAAAAGAAAAGGGGGGATTGGGGGGTACAGTGCAGGGGAAAGAATAGTAGACATAATAGCAAC
AGACATACAAACTAAAGAATTACAAAAACAAATTACAAAAATTCAAAATTTTCGGGTTTATTACAGGGAC
AGCAGAGATCCACTTTGGCGCCGGCTCGAGGCCTGCAGGTGCAAAGATGGATAAAGTTTTAAACAGAGAG
GAATCTTTGCAGCTAATGGACCTTCTAGGTCTTGAAAGGAGTGGGAATTGGCTCCGGTGCCCGTCAGTGG
GCAGAGCGCACATCGCCCACAGTCCCCGAGAAGTTGGGGGGAGGGGTCGGCAATTGAACCGGTGCCTAGA
GAAGGTGGCGCGGGGTAAACTGGGAAAGTGATGTCGTGTACTGGCTCCGCCTTTTTCCCGAGGGTGGGGG
AGAACCGTATATAAGTGCAGTAGTCGCCGTGAACGTTCTTTTTCGCAACGGGTTTGCCGCCAGAACACAG
GTAAGTGCCGTGTGTGGTTCCCGCGGGCCTGGCCTCTTTACGGGTTATGGCCCTTGCGTGCCTTGAATTA
CTTCCACCTGGCTGCAGTACGTGATTCTTGATCCCGAGCTTCGGGTTGGAAGTGGGTGGGAGAGTTCGAG
GCCTTGCGCTTAAGGAGCCCCTTCGCCTCGTGCTTGAGTTGAGGCCTGGCCTGGGCGCTGGGGCCGCCGC
GTGCGAATCTGGTGGCACCTTCGCGCCTGTCTCGCTGCTTTCGATAAGTCTCTAGCCATTTAAAATTTTT
GATGACCTGCTGCGACGCTTTTTTTCTGGCAAGATAGTCTTGTAAATGCGGGCCAAGATCTGCACACTGG
TATTTCGGTTTTTGGGGCCGCGGGCGGCGACGGGGCCCGTGCGTCCCAGCGCACATGTTCGGCGAGGCGG
GGCCTGCGAGCGCGGCCACCGAGAATCGGACGGGGGTAGTCTCAAGCTGGCCGGCCTGCTCTGGTGCCTG
GCCTCGCGCCGCCGTGTATCGCCCCGCCCTGGGCGGCAAGGCTGGCCCGGTCGGCACCAGTTGCGTGAGC
GGAAAGATGGCCGCTTCCCGGCCCTGCTGCAGGGAGCTCAAAATGGAGGACGCGGCGCTCGGGAGAGCGG
GCGGGTGAGTCACCCACACAAAGGAAAAGGGCCTTTCCGTCCTCAGCCGTCGCTTCATGTGACTCCACGG
AGTACCGGGCGCCGTCCAGGCACCTCGATTAGTTCTCGAGCTTTTGGAGTACGTCGTCTTTAGGTTGGGG
GGAGGGGTTTTATGCGATGGAGTTTCCCCACACTGAGTGGGTGGAGACTGAAGTTAGGCCAGCTTGGCAC
TTGATGTAATTCTCCTTGGAATTTGCCCTTTTTGAGTTTGGATCTTGGTTCATTCTCAAGCCTCAGACAG
TGGTTCAAAGTTTTTTTCTTCCATTTCAGGTGTCGTGAGGCTAGCACCGCCACCATGGTTTCCAAAAGAA
GACTGTCAAAATCTGAGGATAAAGAGAGCCTGACAGAAGATGCCTCCAAAACCAGGAAGCAACCACTTTC
CAAAAAGACAAAGAAATCTCATATTGCTAATGAAGTTGAAGAAAATGACAGCATCTTTGTAAAGCTTCTT
AAGATATCAGGAATTATTCTTAAAACGGGAGAGAGTCAGAATCAACTAGCTGTGGATCAAATAGCTTTCC
AAAAGAAGCTCTTTCAGACCCTGAGGAGACACCCTTCCTATCCCAAAATAATAGAAGAATTTGTTAGTGG
CCTGGAGTCTTACATTGAGGATGAAGACAGTTTCAGGAACTGCCTTTTGTCTTGTGAGCGTCTGCAGGAT
GAGGAAGCCAGTATGGGTGCATCTTATTCTAAGAGTCTCATCAAACTGCTTCTGGGGATTGACATACTGC
AGCCTGCCATTATCAAAACCTTATTTGAGAAGTTGCCAGAATATTTTTTTGAAAACAAGAACAGTGATGA
AATCAACATACCTCGACTCATTGTCAGTCAACTAAAATGGCTTGACAGAGTTGTGGATGGCAAGGACCTC
ACCACCAAGATCATGCAGCTGATCAGTATTGCTCCAGAGAACCTGCAGCATGACATCATCACCAGCCTAC
CTGAGATCCTAGGGGATTCCCAGCACGCTGATGTGGGGAAAGAACTCAGTGACCTACTGATAGAGAATAC
TTCACTCACTGTCCCAATCCTGGATGTCCTTTCAAGCCTCCGACTTGACCCAAACTTCCTATTGAAGGTT
CGCCAGTTGGTGATGGATAAGTTGTCGTCTATTAGATTGGAGGATTTACCTGTGATAATAAAGTTCATTC
TTCATTCCGTAACAGCCATGGATACACTTGAGGTAATTTCTGAGCTTCGGGAGAAGTTGGATCTGCAGCA
TTGTGTTTTGCCATCACGGTTACAGGCTTCCCAAGTAAAGTTGAAAAGTAAAGGACGAGCAAGTTCCTCA
GGAAATCAAGAAAGCAGCGGTCAGAGCTGTATTATTCTCCTCTTTGATGTAATAAAGTCAGCTATTAGAT
ATGAGAAAACCATTTCAGAAGCCTGGATTAAGGCAATTGAAAACACTGCCTCAGTATCTGAACACAAGGT
GTTTGACCTGGTGATGCTTTTCATCATCTATAGCACCAATACTCAGACAAAGAAGTACATTGACAGGGTG
CTAAGAAATAAGATTCGATCAGGCTGCATTCAAGAACAGCTGCTCCAGAGTACATTCTCTGTTCATTACT
TAGTTCTTAAGGATATGTGTTCATCCATTCTGTCGCTGGCTCAGAGTTTGCTTCACTCTCTAGACCAGAG
TATAATTTCATTTGGCAGTCTCCTATACAAATATGCATTTAAGTTTTTTGACACGTACTGCCAGCAGGAA
GTGGTTGGTGCCTTAGTGACCCATATCTGCAGTGGGAATGAAGCTGAAGTTGATACTGCCTTAGATGTCC
TTCTAGAGTTGGTAGTGTTAAACCCATCTGCTATGATGATGAATGCTGTCTTTGTAAAGGGCATTTTAGA
TTATCTGGATAACATATCCCCTCAGCAAATACGAAAACTCTTCTATGTTCTCAGCACACTGGCATTTAGC
AAACAGAATGAAGCCAGCAGCCACATCCAGGATGACATGCACTTGGTGATAAGAAAGCAGCTCTCTAGCA
CCGTATTCAAGTACAAGCTCATTGGGATTATTGGTGCTGTGACCATGGCTGGCATCATGGCGGCAGACAG
AAGTGAATCACCTAGTTTGACCCAAGAGAGAGCCAACCTGAGCGATGAGCAGTGCACACAGGTGACCTCC
TTGTTGCAGTTGGTTCATTCCTGCAGTGAGCAGTCTCCTCAGGCCTCTGCACTTTACTATGATGAATTTG
CCAACCTGATCCAACATGAAAAGCTGGATCCAAAAGCCCTGGAATGGGTTGGGCATACCATCTGTAATGA
TTTCCAGGATGCCTTCGTAGTGGACTCCTGTGTTGTTCCGGAAGGTGACTTTCCATTTCCTGTGAAAGCA
CTGTACGGACTGGAAGAATACGACACTCAGGATGGGATTGCCATAAACCTCCTGCCGCTGCTGTTTTCTC
AGGACTTTGCAAAAGATGGGGGTCCGGTGACCTCACAGGAATCAGGCCAAAAATTGGTGTCTCCGCTGTG
CCTGGCTCCGTATTTCCGGTTACTGAGACTTTGTGTGGAGAGACAGCATAACGGAAACTTGGAGGAGATT
GATGGTCTACTAGATTGTCCTATATTCCTAACTGACCTGGAGCCTGGAGAGAAGTTGGAGTCCATGTCTG
CTAAAGAGCGTTCATTCATGTGTTCTCTCATATTTCTTACTCTCAACTGGTTCCGAGAGATTGTAAATGC
CTTCTGCCAGGAAACATCACCTGAGATGAAGGGGAAGGTGCTCACTCGGTTAAAGCACATTGTAGAATTG
CAAATAATCCTGGAAAAGTACTTGGCAGTCACCCCAGACTATGTCCCTCCTCTTGGAAACTTTGATGTGG
AAACTTTAGATATAACACCTCATACTGTTACTGCTATTTCAGCAAAAATCAGAAAGAAAGGAAAAATAGA
AAGGAAACAAAAAACAGATGGCAGCAAGACATCCTCCTCTGACACACTTTCAGAAGAGAAAAATTCAGAA
TGTGACCCTACGCCATCTCATAGAGGCCAGCTAAACAAGGAGTTCACAGGGAAGGAAGAAAAGACATCAT
TGTTACTACATAATTCCCATGCTTTTTTCCGAGAGCTGGACATTGAGGTCTTCTCTATTCTACATTGTGG
ACTTGTGACGAAGTTCATCTTAGATACTGAAATGCACACTGAAGCTACAGAAGTTGTGCAACTTGGGCCC
CCTGAGCTGCTTTTCTTGCTGGAAGATCTCTCCCAGAAGCTGGAGAGTATGCTGACACCTCCTATTGCCA
GGAGAGTCCCCTTTCTCAAGAACAAAGGAAGCCGGAATATTGGATTCTCACATCTCCAACAGAGATCTGC
CCAAGAAATTGTTCATTGTGTTTTTCAACTGCTGACCCCAATGTGTAACCACCTGGAGAACATTCACAAC
TATTTTCAGTGTTTAGCTGCTGAGAATCACGGTGTAGTTGATGGACCAGGAGTGAAAGTTCAGGAGTACC
ACATAATGTCTTCCTGCTATCAGAGGCTGCTGCAGATTTTTCATGGGCTTTTTGCTTGGAGTGGATTTTC
TCAACCTGAAAATCAGAATTTACTGTATTCAGCCCTCCATGTCCTTAGTAGCCGACTGAAACAGGGAGAA
CACAGCCAGCCTTTGGAGGAACTACTCAGCCAGAGCGTCCATTACTTGCAGAATTTCCATCAAAGCATTC
CCAGTTTCCAGTGTGCTCTTTATCTCATCAGACTTTTGATGGTTATTTTGGAGAAATCAACAGCTTCTGC
TCAGAACAAAGAAAAAATTGCTTCCCTTGCCAGACAATTCCTCTGTCGGGTGTGGCCAAGTGGGGATAAA
GAGAAGAGCAACATCTCTAATGACCAGCTCCATGCTCTGCTCTGTATCTACCTGGAGCACACAGAGAGCA
TTCTGAAGGCCATAGAGGAGATTGCTGGTGTTGGTGTCCCAGAACTGATCAACTCTCCTAAAGATGCATC
TTCCTCCACATTCCCTACACTGACCAGGCATACTTTTGTTGTTTTCTTCCGTGTGATGATGGCTGAACTA
GAGAAGACGGTGAAAAAAATTGAGCCTGGCACAGCAGCAGACTCGCAGCAGATTCATGAAGAGAAACTCC
TCTACTGGAACATGGCTGTTCGAGACTTCAGTATCCTCATCAACTTGATAAAGGTATTTGATAGTCATCC
TGTTCTGCATGTATGTTTGAAGTATGGGCGTCTCTTTGTGGAAGCATTTCTGAAGCAATGTATGCCGCTC
CTAGACTTCAGTTTTAGAAAACACCGGGAAGATGTTCTGAGCTTACTGGAAACCTTCCAGTTGGACACAA
GGCTGCTTCATCACCTGTGTGGGCATTCCAAGATTCACCAGGACACGAGACTCACCCAACATGTGCCTCT
GCTCAAAAAGACCCTGGAACTTTTAGTTTGCAGAGTCAAAGCTATGCTCACTCTCAACAATTGTAGAGAG
GCTTTCTGGCTGGGCAATCTAAAAAACCGGGACTTGCAGGGTGAAGAGATTAAGTCCCAAAATTCCCAGG
AGAGCACAGCAGATGAGAGTGAGGATGACATGTCATCCCAGGCCTCCAAGAGCAAAGCCACTGAGGATGG
TGAAGAAGACGAAGTAAGTGCTGGAGAAAAGGAGCAAGATAGTGATGAGAGTTATGATGACTCTGATTAG
TAATGAACTAGTCCGTAACTTGAAAGTATTTCGATTTCTTGGCTTTATATATCTTGTGGAAAGGACGACT
TGGCTGTGCATCAAATCAAATCACGCGTTAAGTCGACAATCAACCTCTGGATTACAAAATTTGTGAAAGA
TTGACTGGTATTCTTAACTATGTTGCTCCTTTTACGCTATGTGGATACGCTGCTTTAATGCCTTTGTATC
ATGCTATTGCTTCCCGTATGGCTTTCATTTTCTCCTCCTTGTATAAATCCTGGTTGCTGTCTCTTTATGA
GGAGTTGTGGCCCGTTGTCAGGCAACGTGGCGTGGTGTGCACTGTGTTTGCTGACGCAACCCCCACTGGT
TGGGGCATTGCCACCACCTGTCAGCTCCTTTCCGGGACTTTCGCTTTCCCCCTCCCTATTGCCACGGCGG
AACTCATCGCCGCCTGCCTTGCCCGCTGCTGGACAGGGGCTCGGCTGTTGGGCACTGACAATTCCGTGGT
GTTGTCGGGGAAATCATCGTCCTTTCCTTGGCTGCTCGCCTGTGTTGCCACCTGGATTCTGCGCGGGACG
TCCTTCTGCTACGTCCCTTCGGCCCTCAATCCAGCGGACCTTCCTTCCCGCGGCCTGCTGCCGGCTCTGC
GGCCTCTTCCGCGTCTTCGCCTTCGCCCTCAGACGAGTCGGATCTCCCTTTGGGCCGCCTCCCCGCGTCG
ACTTTAAGACCAATGACTTACAAGGCAGCTGTAGATCTTAGCCACTTTTTAAAAGAAAAGGGGGGACTGG
AAGGGCTAATTCACTCCCAACGAAGACAAGATCTGCTTTTTGCTTGTACTGGGTCTCTCTGGTTAGACCA
GATCTGAGCCTGGGAGCTCTCTGGCTAACTAGGGAACCCACTGCTTAAGCCTCAATAAAGCTTGCCTTGA
GTGCTTCAAGTAGTGTGTGCCCGTCTGTTGTGTGACTCTGGTAACTAGAGATCCCTCAGACCCTTTTAGT
CAGTGTGGAAAATCTCTAGCAGTACGTATAGTAGTTCATGTCATCTTATTATTCAGTATTTATAACTTGC
AAAGAAATGAATATCAGAGAGTGAGAGGAACTTGTTTATTGCAGCTTATAATGGTTACAAATAAAGCAAT
AGCATCACAAATTTCACAAATAAAGCATTTTTTTCACTGCATTCTAGTTGTGGTTTGTCCAAACTCATCA
ATGTATCTTATCATGTCTGGCTCTAGCTATCCCGCCCCTAACTCCGCCCATCCCGCCCCTAACTCCGCCC
AGTTCCGCCCATTCTCCGCCCCATGGCTGACTAATTTTTTTTATTTATGCAGAGGCCGAGGCCGCCTCGG
CCTCTGAGCTATTCCAGAAGTAGTGAGGAGGCTTTTTTGGAGGCCTAGGGACGTACCCAATTCGCCCTAT
AGTGAGTCGTATTACGCGCGCTCACTGGCCGTCGTTTTACAACGTCGTGACTGGGAAAACCCTGGCGTTA
CCCAACTTAATCGCCTTGCAGCACATCCCCCTTTCGCCAGCTGGCGTAATAGCGAAGAGGCCCGCACCGA
TCGCCCTTCCCAACAGTTGCGCAGCCTGAATGGCGAATGGG
[124 nt withheld, positions 10052-10175]
C
[91 nt withheld, positions 10177-10267]
A
[49 nt withheld, positions 10269-10317]
CCTTTGACGTTGGAGTCCACGTTCTTT
[37 nt withheld, positions 10345-10381]
ACCCTATCTCGGTCTATTCTTTTGATTTATAAGGGATTTTGCCGATTTCGGCCTATTGGTTAAAAAATGA
GCTGATTTAACAAAAATTTAACGCGAATTTTAACAAAATATTAACGCTTACAATTTAGGTGGCACTTTTC
GGGGAAATGTGCGCGGAACCCCTATTTGTTTATTTTTCTAAATACATTCAAATATGTATCCGCTCATGAG
ACAATAACCCTGATAAATGCTTCAATAATATTGAAAAAGGAAGAGTATGAGTATTCAACATTTCCGTGTC
GCCCTTATTCCCTTTTTTGCGGCATTTTGCCTTCCTGTTTTTGCTCACCCAGAAACGCTGGTGAAAGTAA
AAGATGCTGAAGATCAGTTGGGTGCACGAGTGGGTTACATCGAACTGGATCTCAACAGCGGTAAGATCCT
TGAGAGTTTTCGCCCCGAAGAACGTTTTCCAATGATGAGCACTTTTAAAGTTCTGCTATGTGGCGCGGTA
TTATCCCGTATTGACGCCGGGCAAGAGCAACTCGGTCGCCGCATACACTATTCTCAGAATGACTTGGTTG
AGTACTCACCAGTCACAGAAAAGCATCTTACGGATGGCATGACAGTAAGAGAATTATGCAGTGCTGCCAT
AACCATGAGTGATAACACTGCGGCCAACTTACTTCTGACAACGATCGGAGGACCGAAGGAGCTAACCGCT
TTTTTGCACAACATGGGGGATCATGTAACTCGCCTTGATCGTTGGGAACCGGAGCTGAATGAAGCCATAC
CAAACGACGAGCGTGACACCACGATGCCTGTAGCAATGGCAACAACGTTGCGCAAACTATTAACTGGCGA
ACTACTTACTCTAGCTTCCCGGCAACAATTAATAGACTGGATGGAGGCGGATAAAGTTGCAGGACCACTT
CTGCGCTCGGCCCTTCCGGCTGGCTGGTTTATTGCTGATAAATCTGGAGCCGGTGAGCGTGGGTCTCGCG
GTATCATTGCAGCACTGGGGCCAGATGGTAAGCCCTCCCGTATCGTAGTTATCTACACGACGGGGAGTCA
GGCAACTATGGATGAACGAAATAGACAGATCGCTGAGATAGGTGCCTCACTGATTAAGCATTGGTAACTG
TCAGACCAAGTTTACTCATATATACTTTAGATTGATTTAAAACTTCATTTTTAATTTAAAAGGATCTAGG
TGAAGATCCTTTTTGATAATCTCATGACCAAAATCCCTTAACGTGAGTTTTCGTTCCACTGAGCGTCAGA
CCCCGTAGAAAAGATCAAAGGATCTTCTTGAGATCCTTTTTTTCTGCGCGTAATCTGCTGCTTGCAAACA
AAAAAACCACCGCTACCAGCGGTGGTTTGTTTGCCGGATCAAGAGCTACCAACTCTTTTTCCGAAGGTAA
CTGGCTTCAGCAGAGCGCAGATACCAAATACTGTTCTTCTAGTGTAGCCGTAGTTAGGCCACCACTTCAA
GAACTCTGTAGCACCGCCTACATACCTCGCTCTGCTAATCCTGTTACCAGTGGCTGCTGCCAGTGGCGAT
AAGTCGTGTCTTACCGGGTTGGACTCAAGACGATAGTTACCGGATAAGGCGCAGCGGTCGGGCTGAACGG
GGGGTTCGTGCACACAGCCCAGCTTGGAGCGAACGACCTACACCGAACTGAGATACCTACAGCGTGAGCT
ATGAGAAAGCGCCACGCTTCCCGAAGGGAGAAAGGCGGACAGGTATCCGGTAAGCGGCAGGGTCGGAACA
GGAGAGCGCACGAGGGAGCTTCCAGGGGGAAACGCCTGGTATCTTTATAGTCCTGTCGGGTTTCGCCACC
TCTGACTTGAGCGTCGATTTTTGTGATGCTCGTCAGGGGGGCGGAGCCTATGGAAAAACGCCAGCAACGC
GGCCTTTTTACGGTTCCTGGCCTTTTGCTGGCCTTTTGCTCACATGTTCTTTCCTGCGTTATCCCCTGAT
TCTGTGGATAACCGTATTACCGCCTTTGAGTGAGCTGATACCGCTCGCCGCAGCCGAACGACCGAGCGCA
GCGAGTCAGTGAGCGAGGAAGCGGAAGAGCGCCCAATACGCAAACCGCCTCTCCCCGCGCGTTGGCCGAT
TCATTAATGCAGCTGGCACGACAGGTTTCCCGACTGGAAAGCGGGCAGTGAGCGCAACGCAATTAATGTG
AGTTAGCTCACTCATTAGGCACCCCAGGCTTTACACTTTATGCTTCCGGCTCGTATGTTGTGTGGAATTG
TGAGCGGATAACAATTTCACACAGGAAACAGCTATGACCATGATTACGCCAAGCGCGCAATTAACCCTCA
CTAAAGGGAACAAAAGCTGGAGCTGCAAGC
Features (pLannotate 1.2.2; 31 found; start..end, strand, type, name):
      5..231     +  promoter       RSV promoter: Rous sarcoma virus enhancer/promoter
    232..412     +  LTR            5' LTR (truncated): truncated 5' long terminal repeat (LTR) from HIV-1
    459..584     +  misc_feature   HIV-1 Ψ: packaging signal of human immunodeficiency virus type 1
    568..931     +  CDS            HIV-1 gag (fragment): gag protein from human immunodeficiency virus 1; gag
   1077..1310    +  misc_feature   RRE: The Rev response element (RRE) of HIV-1 allows for Rev-dependent mRNA export from the nucleus to the cytoplasm.
   1687..1713    +  CDS            Rev (fragment): human immunodeficiency virus 1 (HIV-1) Rev protein; rev; enhances nuclear export of unspliced and incompletely spliced viral mRNAs
   1720..1743    +  promoter       SV40 promoter (fragment): SV40 early promoter
   1744..1815    +  promoter       SV40 promoter (fragment): SV40 enhancer and early promoter
   1839..1974    +  rep_origin     SV40 ori: SV40 origin of replication
   2020..2616    +  CDS            PuroR (fragment): puromycin N-acetyltransferase; pac from Streptomyces; confers resistance to puromycin
   2665..2782    +  misc_feature   cPPT/CTS: central polypurine tract and central termination sequence of HIV-1
   2847..2913    +  CDS            small t antigen (fragment): SV40 (simian virus 40) small t antigen
   2920..4098    +  promoter       EF-1α promoter: strong constitutive promoter for human elongation factor EF-1α
   4115..8467    +  CDS            FANCD2: FACD2_HUMAN - Also known as FACD. Experimental evidence at protein level: Swiss-Prot protein existence level 1. Required for maintenance of chromosomal stability. Promotes accurate and efficient pairing of homologs during meiosis. Involved in the repair of DNA double-strand breaks, both by homologous recombination and single-strand annealing. May participate in S phase and G2 phase checkpoint activation upon DNA damage. Plays a role in preventing breakage and loss of missegregating chromatin at the end of cell division, particularly after replication stress. Required for the targeting, or stab
   8483..8536    +  promoter       U6 promoter (fragment): RNA polymerase III promoter for human U6 snRNA
   8578..9166    +  misc_feature   WPRE: woodchuck hepatitis virus posttranscriptional regulatory element
   9217..9236    +  misc_feature   cPPT/CTS (fragment): central polypurine tract and central termination sequence of HIV-1
   9238..9471    +  LTR            3' LTR (ΔU3): self-inactivating 3' long terminal repeat (LTR) from HIV-1
   9549..9670    +  polyA_signal   SV40 poly(A) signal: SV40 polyadenylation signal
   9710..9845    +  rep_origin     SV40 ori: SV40 origin of replication
   9866..9884    -  promoter       T7 promoter: promoter for bacteriophage T7 RNA polymerase
   9892..10047   +  CDS            lacZα (fragment): LacZα fragment of β-galactosidase; lacZ fragment
  10052..10480   +  rep_origin     f1 ori (sequence partly withheld): f1 bacteriophage origin of replication; arrow indicates direction of (+) strand synthesis
  10533..10637   +  promoter       AmpR promoter: bla
  10638..11498   +  CDS            AmpR: β-lactamase; bla; confers resistance to ampicillin, carbenicillin, and related antibiotics
  11669..12257   +  rep_origin     ori: high-copy-number ColE1/pMB1/pBR322/pUC origin of replication
  12440..12532   +  CDS            lacI (fragment): lac repressor; lacI; The lac repressor binds to the lac operator to inhibit transcription in E. coli. This inhibition can be relieved by adding lactose or isopropyl-β-D-thiogalactopyranoside (IPTG).
  12545..12566   +  protein_bind   CAP binding site: CAP binding activates transcription in the presence of cAMP. E. coli catabolite activator protein
  12581..12611   +  promoter       lac promoter: promoter for the E. coli lac operon
  12615..12637   +  protein_bind   lac operator (fragment): The lac repressor binds to the lac operator to inhibit transcription in E. coli. This inhibition can be relieved by adding lactose or isopropyl-β-D-thiogalactopyranoside (IPTG). lac repressor encoded by lacI
  12680..12698   +  promoter       T3 promoter: promoter for bacteriophage T3 RNA polymerase
