[The description below was written by a language model from this plasmid's Addgene catalogue record and pLannotate feature annotations shown in this document.]
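Description:
TFORF2091 is a third-generation, self-inactivating lentiviral expression plasmid built on the pLX_TRC317 backbone and carrying the human FANCD2 open reading frame. It belongs to a barcoded collection of transcription factor ORF constructs designed for pooled overexpression screens. In bacteria it is maintained through a ColE1/pUC-type origin and selected with ampicillin via the β-lactamase gene. An f1 origin and remnants of a lac/lacZα cloning region flanked by T3 and T7 promoters are also present. Although the origin is nominally high copy, the record lists the plasmid as low copy because it is propagated in a copy-number-lowering strain. The depositor also warns that the construct can recombine, which is plausible for a plasmid of roughly 12.7 kb containing repeated LTR sequences.

The viral genome is transcribed from an RSV promoter fused to a truncated HIV-1 5' LTR, followed by the Ψ packaging signal, a gag fragment, the RRE for Rev-dependent nuclear export and a cPPT/CTS element. It ends in a ΔU3 3' LTR, which inactivates LTR promoter activity after integration, and an SV40 polyadenylation signal. Two expression units lie between the LTRs. An SV40 early promoter drives puromycin N-acetyltransferase for selection of transduced mammalian cells, and the strong constitutive EF-1α promoter drives FANCD2, with a WPRE downstream to enhance transcript stability and expression. The catalogue states that each construct carries a unique 24-bp barcode that identifies the ORF in pooled screens by sequencing. This barcode is not annotated in the feature table, so its exact position is not given; a short U6 promoter fragment is annotated between the ORF and the WPRE. The record states no epitope tag or reporter.
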