Addgene plasmid #144382: TFORF2091
Purpose: Lentiviral vector for overexpressing transcription factor ORFs with unique 24-bp barcodes. Barcodes facilitate identification of transcription factors in pooled screens.
Depositing lab: Feng Zhang. Depositing organization: Broad Institute. Publication: A transcription factor atlas of directed differentiation. Joung J, Ma S, Tay T, Geiger-Schuller KR, Kirchgatterer PC, Verdine VK, Guo B, Arias-Garcia MA, Allen WE, Singh A, Kuksenko O, Abudayyeh OO, Gootenberg JS, Fu Z, Macrae RK, Buenrostro JD, Regev A, Zhang F. Cell. 2023 Jan 5;186(1):209-229.e26. doi: 10.1016/j.cell.2022.11.026. PubMed 36608654.
Backbone
  Vector backbone: pLX_TRC317
  Backbone manufacturer: Broad Institute Genetic Perturbation Platform
  Backbone size w/o insert (bp): 8264
  Vector type: Mammalian Expression, Lentiviral
  Selectable markers: Puromycin
Growth in bacteria
  Bacterial resistance: Ampicillin, 100 μg/mL
  Growth temperature: 30°C
  Growth strain: EPI400
  Growth instructions: The EPI400 strain significantly lowers the copy number. Additional optimization of growth conditions may be needed.
  Copy number: Low Copy
Gene/Insert
  Gene/Insert name: FANCD2
  Species: H. sapiens (human)
  Insert size (bp): 4457
  Entrez Gene: FANCD2 (a.k.a. FA-D2, FA4, FACD, FAD, FAD2, FANCD)
  Promoter: EF1a
  Cloning method: Unknown
  Sequencing primers: 5′ GGGTGGAGACTGAAGTTAGGCCAG; 3′ CACATAGCGTAAAAGGAGCAACATAG
Terms and licenses: Academic/Nonprofit Terms; Industry Terms: Not Available to Industry
Depositor comments: NM_001018115,NM_001319984,ENST00000383807,ENST00000419585 . The transcription factor ORF portion of this plasmid was synthesized by Genewiz. Please test multiple small colonies in case of plasmid recombination. To make this collection available in a timely manner, a portion of this collection was not fully sequenced by Addgene. If an Addgene verified full plasmid sequence is not available, please contact us prior to placing an order to request the full sequence.
How to cite: TFORF2091 was a gift from Feng Zhang (Addgene plasmid # 144382 ; http://n2t.net/addgene:144382 ; RRID:Addgene_144382)
