>Addgene plasmid #144382 | TFORF2091 | depositor partial sequence | sequence record 285261 | Insert
ACCGCCACCATGGTTTCCAAAAGAAGACTGTCAAAATCTGAGGATAAAGAGAGCCTGACAGAAGATGCCT
CCAAAACCAGGAAGCAACCACTTTCCAAAAAGACAAAGAAATCTCATATTGCTAATGAAGTTGAAGAAAA
TGACAGCATCTTTGTAAAGCTTCTTAAGATATCAGGAATTATTCTTAAAACGGGAGAGAGTCAGAATCAA
CTAGCTGTGGATCAAATAGCTTTCCAAAAGAAGCTCTTTCAGACCCTGAGGAGACACCCTTCCTATCCCA
AAATAATAGAAGAATTTGTTAGTGGCCTGGAGTCTTACATTGAGGATGAAGACAGTTTCAGGAACTGCCT
TTTGTCTTGTGAGCGTCTGCAGGATGAGGAAGCCAGTATGGGTGCATCTTATTCTAAGAGTCTCATCAAA
CTGCTTCTGGGGATTGACATACTGCAGCCTGCCATTATCAAAACCTTATTTGAGAAGTTGCCAGAATATT
TTTTTGAAAACAAGAACAGTGATGAAATCAACATACCTCGACTCATTGTCAGTCAACTAAAATGGCTTGA
CAGAGTTGTGGATGGCAAGGACCTCACCACCAAGATCATGCAGCTGATCAGTATTGCTCCAGAGAACCTG
CAGCATGACATCATCACCAGCCTACCTGAGATCCTAGGGGATTCCCAGCACGCTGATGTGGGGAAAGAAC
TCAGTGACCTACTGATAGAGAATACTTCACTCACTGTCCCAATCCTGGATGTCCTTTCAAGCCTCCGACT
TGACCCAAACTTCCTATTGAAGGTTCGCCAGTTGGTGATGGATAAGTTGTCGTCTATTAGATTGGAGGAT
TTACCTGTGATAATAAAGTTCATTCTTCATTCCGTAACAGCCATGGATACACTTGAGGTAATTTCTGAGC
TTCGGGAGAAGTTGGATCTGCAGCATTGTGTTTTGCCATCACGGTTACAGGCTTCCCAAGTAAAGTTGAA
AAGTAAAGGACGAGCAAGTTCCTCAGGAAATCAAGAAAGCAGCGGTCAGAGCTGTATTATTCTCCTCTTT
GATGTAATAAAGTCAGCTATTAGATATGAGAAAACCATTTCAGAAGCCTGGATTAAGGCAATTGAAAACA
CTGCCTCAGTATCTGAACACAAGGTGTTTGACCTGGTGATGCTTTTCATCATCTATAGCACCAATACTCA
GACAAAGAAGTACATTGACAGGGTGCTAAGAAATAAGATTCGATCAGGCTGCATTCAAGAACAGCTGCTC
CAGAGTACATTCTCTGTTCATTACTTAGTTCTTAAGGATATGTGTTCATCCATTCTGTCGCTGGCTCAGA
GTTTGCTTCACTCTCTAGACCAGAGTATAATTTCATTTGGCAGTCTCCTATACAAATATGCATTTAAGTT
TTTTGACACGTACTGCCAGCAGGAAGTGGTTGGTGCCTTAGTGACCCATATCTGCAGTGGGAATGAAGCT
GAAGTTGATACTGCCTTAGATGTCCTTCTAGAGTTGGTAGTGTTAAACCCATCTGCTATGATGATGAATG
CTGTCTTTGTAAAGGGCATTTTAGATTATCTGGATAACATATCCCCTCAGCAAATACGAAAACTCTTCTA
TGTTCTCAGCACACTGGCATTTAGCAAACAGAATGAAGCCAGCAGCCACATCCAGGATGACATGCACTTG
GTGATAAGAAAGCAGCTCTCTAGCACCGTATTCAAGTACAAGCTCATTGGGATTATTGGTGCTGTGACCA
TGGCTGGCATCATGGCGGCAGACAGAAGTGAATCACCTAGTTTGACCCAAGAGAGAGCCAACCTGAGCGA
TGAGCAGTGCACACAGGTGACCTCCTTGTTGCAGTTGGTTCATTCCTGCAGTGAGCAGTCTCCTCAGGCC
TCTGCACTTTACTATGATGAATTTGCCAACCTGATCCAACATGAAAAGCTGGATCCAAAAGCCCTGGAAT
GGGTTGGGCATACCATCTGTAATGATTTCCAGGATGCCTTCGTAGTGGACTCCTGTGTTGTTCCGGAAGG
TGACTTTCCATTTCCTGTGAAAGCACTGTACGGACTGGAAGAATACGACACTCAGGATGGGATTGCCATA
AACCTCCTGCCGCTGCTGTTTTCTCAGGACTTTGCAAAAGATGGGGGTCCGGTGACCTCACAGGAATCAG
GCCAAAAATTGGTGTCTCCGCTGTGCCTGGCTCCGTATTTCCGGTTACTGAGACTTTGTGTGGAGAGACA
GCATAACGGAAACTTGGAGGAGATTGATGGTCTACTAGATTGTCCTATATTCCTAACTGACCTGGAGCCT
GGAGAGAAGTTGGAGTCCATGTCTGCTAAAGAGCGTTCATTCATGTGTTCTCTCATATTTCTTACTCTCA
ACTGGTTCCGAGAGATTGTAAATGCCTTCTGCCAGGAAACATCACCTGAGATGAAGGGGAAGGTGCTCAC
TCGGTTAAAGCACATTGTAGAATTGCAAATAATCCTGGAAAAGTACTTGGCAGTCACCCCAGACTATGTC
CCTCCTCTTGGAAACTTTGATGTGGAAACTTTAGATATAACACCTCATACTGTTACTGCTATTTCAGCAA
AAATCAGAAAGAAAGGAAAAATAGAAAGGAAACAAAAAACAGATGGCAGCAAGACATCCTCCTCTGACAC
ACTTTCAGAAGAGAAAAATTCAGAATGTGACCCTACGCCATCTCATAGAGGCCAGCTAAACAAGGAGTTC
ACAGGGAAGGAAGAAAAGACATCATTGTTACTACATAATTCCCATGCTTTTTTCCGAGAGCTGGACATTG
AGGTCTTCTCTATTCTACATTGTGGACTTGTGACGAAGTTCATCTTAGATACTGAAATGCACACTGAAGC
TACAGAAGTTGTGCAACTTGGGCCCCCTGAGCTGCTTTTCTTGCTGGAAGATCTCTCCCAGAAGCTGGAG
AGTATGCTGACACCTCCTATTGCCAGGAGAGTCCCCTTTCTCAAGAACAAAGGAAGCCGGAATATTGGAT
TCTCACATCTCCAACAGAGATCTGCCCAAGAAATTGTTCATTGTGTTTTTCAACTGCTGACCCCAATGTG
TAACCACCTGGAGAACATTCACAACTATTTTCAGTGTTTAGCTGCTGAGAATCACGGTGTAGTTGATGGA
CCAGGAGTGAAAGTTCAGGAGTACCACATAATGTCTTCCTGCTATCAGAGGCTGCTGCAGATTTTTCATG
GGCTTTTTGCTTGGAGTGGATTTTCTCAACCTGAAAATCAGAATTTACTGTATTCAGCCCTCCATGTCCT
TAGTAGCCGACTGAAACAGGGAGAACACAGCCAGCCTTTGGAGGAACTACTCAGCCAGAGCGTCCATTAC
TTGCAGAATTTCCATCAAAGCATTCCCAGTTTCCAGTGTGCTCTTTATCTCATCAGACTTTTGATGGTTA
TTTTGGAGAAATCAACAGCTTCTGCTCAGAACAAAGAAAAAATTGCTTCCCTTGCCAGACAATTCCTCTG
TCGGGTGTGGCCAAGTGGGGATAAAGAGAAGAGCAACATCTCTAATGACCAGCTCCATGCTCTGCTCTGT
ATCTACCTGGAGCACACAGAGAGCATTCTGAAGGCCATAGAGGAGATTGCTGGTGTTGGTGTCCCAGAAC
TGATCAACTCTCCTAAAGATGCATCTTCCTCCACATTCCCTACACTGACCAGGCATACTTTTGTTGTTTT
CTTCCGTGTGATGATGGCTGAACTAGAGAAGACGGTGAAAAAAATTGAGCCTGGCACAGCAGCAGACTCG
CAGCAGATTCATGAAGAGAAACTCCTCTACTGGAACATGGCTGTTCGAGACTTCAGTATCCTCATCAACT
TGATAAAGGTATTTGATAGTCATCCTGTTCTGCATGTATGTTTGAAGTATGGGCGTCTCTTTGTGGAAGC
ATTTCTGAAGCAATGTATGCCGCTCCTAGACTTCAGTTTTAGAAAACACCGGGAAGATGTTCTGAGCTTA
CTGGAAACCTTCCAGTTGGACACAAGGCTGCTTCATCACCTGTGTGGGCATTCCAAGATTCACCAGGACA
CGAGACTCACCCAACATGTGCCTCTGCTCAAAAAGACCCTGGAACTTTTAGTTTGCAGAGTCAAAGCTAT
GCTCACTCTCAACAATTGTAGAGAGGCTTTCTGGCTGGGCAATCTAAAAAACCGGGACTTGCAGGGTGAA
GAGATTAAGTCCCAAAATTCCCAGGAGAGCACAGCAGATGAGAGTGAGGATGACATGTCATCCCAGGCCT
CCAAGAGCAAAGCCACTGAGGATGGTGAAGAAGACGAAGTAAGTGCTGGAGAAAAGGAGCAAGATAGTGA
TGAGAGTTATGATGACTCTGATTAGTAATGAACTAGTCCGTAACTTGAAAGTATTTCGATTTCTTGGCTT
TATATATCTTGTGGAAAGGACGACTTGGCTGTGCATCAAATCAAATC
