>Addgene plasmid #144382 | TFORF2091 | depositor partial sequence | sequence record 285262 | Barcode
CTTGGCTGTGCATCAAATCAAATC
